>Addgene plasmid #248850 | GST-tag RNF14 binding E2 variant L3R14-2 | addgene full sequence | sequence record 496819 | Incorrect Addgene NGS Result
ATGTCCCCTATACTAGGTTATTGGAAAATTAAGGGCCTTGTGCAACCCACTCGACTTCTTTTGGAATATC
TTGAAGAAAAATATGAAGAGCATTTGTATGAGCGCGATGAAGGTGATAAATGGCGAAACAAAAAGTTTGA
ATTGGGTTTGGAGTTTCCCAATCTTCCTTATTATATTGATGGTGATGTTAAATTAACACAGTCTATGGCC
ATCATACGTTATATAGCTGACAAGCACAACATGTTGGGTGGTTGTCCAAAAGAGCGTGCAGAGATTTCAA
TGCTTGAAGGAGCGGTTTTGGATATTAGATACGGTGTTTCGAGAATTGCATATAGTAAAGACTTTGAAAC
TCTCAAAGTTGATTTTCTTAGCAAGCTACCTGAAATGCTGAAAATGTTCGAAGATCGTTTATGTCATAAA
ACATATTTAAATGGTGATCATGTAACCCATCCTGACTTCATGTTGTATGACGCTCTTGATGTTGTTTTAT
ACATGGACCCAATGTGCCTGGATGCGTTCCCAAAATTAGTTTGTTTTAAAAAACGTATTGAAGCTATCCC
ACAAATTGATAAGTACTTGAAATCCAGCAAGTATATAGCATGGCCTTTGCAGGGCTGGCAAGCCACGTTT
GGTGGTGGCGACCATCCTCCAAAATCGGATGAAAACCTGTATTTTCAGGGATCCATGGCGGCCAGCAGGA
GGCTGATGAAGGAGCTTGAAGAAATCCGCAAAGCAGGGATGAAAAACTTCCGTAACATCCAGGTTGATGA
AGCTAATTTATTGACTTGGCAAGGGCTTATTGTTCCTGACAACCCTCCATATGATAAGGGAGCCTTCAGA
ATCGAAATCAACTTTCCATTTCGGTACCCATTTGCGCCACCGAAGATCACATTTAAAACAAAGATCTATC
ACCCAAACATCGACGAAAAGGGGCAGGTCTGTCTGCCAGTAATTAGTGCCGAAAACTGGAAGCCAGCAAC
CAAAACCGACCAAGTAATCCAGTCCCTCATAGCACTGGTGAATGACCCCCAGCCTGAGCACCCGCTTCGG
GCTGACCTAGCTGAAGAATACTCTAAGGACCGTAAAAAATTCGCAAAGAATGCTGAAGAGTTTACAAAGA
AATATGGGGAAAAGCGACCTGTGGACTAAGCGGCCGCATCGTGACTGACTGACGATCTGCCTCGCGCGTT
TCGGTGATGACGGTGAAAACCTCTGACACATGCAGCTCCCGGAGACGGTCACAGCTTGTCTGTAAGCGGA
TGCCGGGAGCAGACAAGCCCGTCAGGGCGCGTCAGCGGGTGTTGGCGGGTGTCTGGGCGCAGCCATGACC
CAGTCACGTAGCGATAGCGGAGTGTATAATTCTTGAAGACGAAAGGGCCTCGTGATACGCCTATTTTTAT
AGGTTAATGTCATGATAATAATGGTTTCTTAGACGTCAGGTGGCACTTTTCGGGGAAATGTGCGCGGAAC
CCCTATTTGTTTATTTTTCTAAATACATTCAAATATGTATCCGCTCATGAGACAATAACCCTGATAAATG
CTTCAATAATATTGAAAAAGGAAGAGTATGAGTATTCAACATTTCCGTGTCGCCCTTATTCCCTTTTTTG
CGGCATTTTGCCTTCCTGTTTTTGCTCACCCAGAAACGCTGGTGAAAGTAAAAGATGCTGAAGATCAGTT
GGGTGCACGAGTGGGTTACATCGAACTGGATCTCAACAGCGGTAAGATCCTTGAGAGTTTTCGCCCCGAA
GAACGTTTTCCAATGATGAGCACTTTTAAAGTTCTGCTATGTGGCGCGGTATTATCCCGTGTTGACGCCG
GGCAAGAGCAACTCGGTCGCCGCATACACTATTCTCAGAATGACTTGGTTGAGTACTCACCAGTCACAGA
AAAGCATCTTACGGATGGCATGACAGTAAGAGAATTATGCAGTGCTGCCATAACCATGAGTGATAACACT
GCGGCCAACTTACTTCTGACAACGATCGGAGGACCGAAGGAGCTAACCGCTTTTTTGCACAACATGGGGG
ATCATGTAACTCGCCTTGATCGTTGGGAACCGGAGCTGAATGAAGCCATACCAAACGACGAGCGTGACAC
CACGATGCCTGCAGCAATGGCAACAACGTTGCGCAAACTATTAACTGGCGAACTACTTACTCTAGCTTCC
CGGCAACAATTAATAGACTGGATGGAGGCGGATAAAGTTGCAGGACCACTTCTGCGCTCGGTCCTTCCGG
CTGGCTGGTTTATTGCTGATAAATCTGGAGCCGGTGAGCGTGGGTCTCGCGGTATCATTGCAGCACTGGG
GCCAGATGGTAAGCCCTCCCGTATCGTAGTTATCTACACGACGGGGAGTCAGGCAACTATGGATGAACGA
AATAGACAGATCGCTGAGATAGGTGCCTCACTGATTAAGCATTGGTAACTGTCAGACCAAGTTTACTCAT
ATATACTTTAGATTGATTTAAAACTTCATTTTTAATTTAAAAGGATCTAGGTGAAGATCCTTTTTGATAA
TCTCATGACCAAAATCCCTTAACGTGAGTTTTCGTTCCACTGAGCGTCAGACCCCGTAGAAAAGATCAAA
GGATCTTCTTGAGATCCTTTTTTTCTGCGCGTAATCTGCTGCTTGCAAACAAAAAAACCACCGCTACCAG
CGGTGGTTTGTTTGCCGGATCAAGAGCTACCAACTCTTTTTCCGAAGGTAACTGGCTTCAGCAGAGCGCA
GATACCAAATACTGTCCTTCTAGTGTAGCCGTAGTTAGGCCACCACTTCAAGAACTCTGTAGCACCGCCT
ACATACCTCGCTCTGCTAATCCTGTTACCAGTGGCTGCTGCCAGTGGCGATAAGTCGTGTCTTACCGGGT
TGGACTCAAGACGATAGTTACCGGATAAGGCGCAGCGGTCGGGCTGAACGGGGGGTTCGTGCACACAGCC
CAGCTTGGAGCGAACGACCTACACCGAACTGAGATACCTACAGCGTGAGCTATGAGAAAGCGCCACGCTT
CCCGAAGGGAGAAAGGCGGACAGGTATCCGGTAAGCGGCAGGGTCGGAACAGGAGAGCGCACGAGGGAGC
TTCCAGGGGGAAACGCCTGGTATCTTTATAGTCCTGTCGGGTTTCGCCACCTCTGACTTGAGCGTCGATT
TTTGTGATGCTCGTCAGGGGGGCGGAGCCTATGGAAAAACGCCAGCAACGCGGCCTTTTTACGGTTCCTG
GCCTTTTGCTGGCCTTTTGCTCACATGTTCTTTCCTGCGTTATCCCCTGATTCTGTGGATAACCGTATTA
CCGCCTTTGAGTGAGCTGATACCGCTCGCCGCAGCCGAACGACCGAGCGCAGCGAGTCAGTGAGCGAGGA
AGCGGAAGAGCGCCTGATGCGGTATTTTCTCCTTACGCATCTGTGCGGTATTTCACACCGCATAAATTCC
GACACCATCGAATGGCGCAAAACCTTTCGCGGTATGGCATGATAGCGCCCGGAAGAGAGTCAATTCAGGG
TGGTGAATGTGAAACCAGTAACGTTATACGATGTCGCAGAGTATGCCGGTGTCTCTTATCAGACCGTTTC
CCGCGTGGTGAACCAGGCCAGCCACGTTTCTGCGAAAACGCGGGAAAAAGTGGAAGCGGCGATGGCGGAG
CTGAATTACATTCCCAACCGCGTGGCACAACAACTGGCGGGCAAACAGTCGTTGCTGATTGGCGTTGCCA
CCTCCAGTCTGGCCCTGCACGCGCCGTCGCAAATTGTCGCGGCGATTAAATCTCGCGCCGATCAACTGGG
TGCCAGCGTGGTGGTGTCGATGGTAGAACGAAGCGGCGTCGAAGCCTGTAAAGCGGCGGTGCACAATCTT
CTCGCGCAACGCGTCAGTGGGCTGATCATTAACTATCCGCTGGATGACCAGGATGCCATTGCTGTGGAAG
CTGCCTGCACTAATGTTCCGGCGTTATTTCTTGATGTCTCTGACCAGACACCCATCAACAGTATTATTTT
CTCCCATGAAGACGGTACGCGACTGGGCGTGGAGCATCTGGTCGCATTGGGTCACCAGCAAATCGCGCTG
TTAGCGGGCCCATTAAGTTCTGTCTCGGCGCGTCTGCGTCTGGCTGGCTGGCATAAATATCTCACTCGCA
ATCAAATTCAGCCGATAGCGGAACGGGAAGGCGACTGGAGTGCCATGTCCGGTTTTCAACAAACCATGCA
AATGCTGAATGAGGGCATCGTTCCCACTGCGATGCTGGTTGCCAACGATCAGATGGCGCTGGGCGCAATG
CGCGCCATTACCGAGTCCGGGCTGCGCGTTGGTGCGGATATCTCGGTAGTGGGATACGACGATACCGAAG
ACAGCTCATGTTATATCCCGCCGTTAACCACCATCAAACAGGATTTTCGCCTGCTGGGGCAAACCAGCGT
GGACCGCTTGCTGCAACTCTCTCAGGGCCAGGCGGTGAAGGGCAATCAGCTGTTGCCCGTCTCACTGGTG
AAAAGAAAAACCACCCTGGCGCCCAATACGCAAACCGCCTCTCCCCGCGCGTTGGCCGATTCATTAATGC
AGCTGGCACGACAGGTTTCCCGACTGGAAAGCGGGCAGTGAGCGCAACGCAATTAATGTAAGTTAGCTCA
CTCATTAGGCACCCCAGGCTTTACACTTTATGCTTCCGGCTCGTATGTTGTGTGGAATTGTGAGCGGATA
ACAATTTCACACAGGAAACAGCTATGACCATGATTACGGATTCACTGGCCGTCGTTTTACAACGTCGTGA
CTGGGAAAACCCTGGCGTTACCCAACTTAATCGCCTTGCAGCACATCCCCCTTTCGCCAGCTGGCGTAAT
AGCGAAGAGGCCCGCACCGATCGCCCTTCCCAACAGTTGCGCAGCCTGAATGGCGAATGGCGCTTTGCCT
GGTTTCCGGCACCAGAAGCGGTGCCGGAAAGCTGGCTGGAGTGCGATCTTCCTGAGGCCGATACTGTCGT
CGTCCCCTCAAACTGGCAGATGCACGGTTACGATGCGCCCATCTACACCAACGTGACCTATCCCATTACG
GTCAATCCGCCGTTTGTTCCCACGGAGAATCCGACGGGTTGTTACTCGCTCACATTTAATGTTGATGAAA
GCTGGCTACAGGAAGGCCAGACGCGAATTATTTTTGATGGCGTTGGAATTAGCTTATCGACTGCACGGTG
CACCAATGCTTCTGGCGTCAGGCAGCCATCGGAAGCTGTGGTATGGCTGTGCAGGTCGTAAATCACTGCA
TAATTCGTGTCGCTCAAGGCGCACTCCCGTTCTGGATAATGTTTTTTGCGCCGACATCATAACGGTTCTG
GCAAATATTCTGAAATGAGCTGTTGACAATTAATCATCGGCTCGTATAATGTGTGGAATTGTGAGCGGAT
AACAATTTCACACAGGAAACAGTATTC
Features (pLannotate 1.2.2; 18 found; start..end, strand, type, name):
      1..654     +  CDS            GST26_SCHJA: Experimental evidence at protein level: Swiss-Prot protein existence level 1. GST isoenzymes appear to play a central role in the parasite detoxification system. Other functions are also suspected including a role in increasing the solubility of haematin in the parasite gut. From Schistosoma japonicum (Blood fluke).
    661..680     +  CDS            TEV site (fragment): tobacco etch virus (TEV) protease recognition and cleavage site
    685..1146    +  CDS            UBE2L3: UB2L3_HUMAN - Also known as UBCE7, UBCH7. Experimental evidence at protein level: Swiss-Prot protein existence level 1. Ubiquitin-conjugating enzyme E2 that specifically acts with HECT-type and RBR family E3 ubiquitin-protein ligases. Does not function with most RING-containing E3 ubiquitin-protein ligases because it lacks intrinsic E3-independent reactivity with lysine: in contrast, it has activity with the RBR family E3 enzymes, such as PRKN and ARIH1, that function like RING-HECT hybrids. Accepts ubiquitin from the E1 complex and catalyzes its covalent attachment to other proteins. In vitro
   1177..1216    +  CDS            rop (fragment): Rop protein, which maintains plasmids at low copy number; rop
   1318..1358    +  misc_feature   bom (fragment): basis of mobility region from pBR322
   1463..1567    +  promoter       AmpR promoter: bla
   1568..2428    +  CDS            AmpR: β-lactamase; bla; confers resistance to ampicillin, carbenicillin, and related antibiotics
   2599..3187    +  rep_origin     ori: high-copy-number ColE1/pMB1/pBR322/pUC origin of replication
   3373..3424    -  misc_feature   bom (fragment): basis of mobility region from pBR322
   3431..3508    +  promoter       lacI promoter: lacI
   3509..4591    +  CDS            lacI: lac repressor; lacI; The lac repressor binds to the lac operator to inhibit transcription in E. coli. This inhibition can be relieved by adding lactose or isopropyl-β-D-thiogalactopyranoside (IPTG).
   4604..4625    +  protein_bind   CAP binding site: CAP binding activates transcription in the presence of cAMP. E. coli catabolite activator protein
   4640..4670    +  promoter       lac promoter: promoter for the E. coli lac operon
   4678..4694    +  protein_bind   lac operator: The lac repressor binds to the lac operator to inhibit transcription in E. coli. This inhibition can be relieved by adding lactose or isopropyl-β-D-thiogalactopyranoside (IPTG). lac repressor encoded by lacI
   4714..4887    +  CDS            lacZα: LacZα fragment of β-galactosidase; lacZ fragment
   5151..5267    -  CDS            yciV (fragment): RNAAM_ECOLI - Also known as trpH From Escherichia coli (strain K12).
   5343..5371    +  promoter       tac promoter: strong E. coli promoter; hybrid between the trp and lac UV5 promoters
   5379..5395    +  protein_bind   lac operator: The lac repressor binds to the lac operator to inhibit transcription in E. coli. This inhibition can be relieved by adding lactose or isopropyl-β-D-thiogalactopyranoside (IPTG). lac repressor encoded by lacI
