[The description below was written by a language model from this plasmid's Addgene catalogue record and pLannotate feature annotations shown in this document.]
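Description:
GST-tag RNF14 binding E2 variant L3R14-2 is a pGEX-based bacterial expression plasmid that produces an engineered ubiquitin-conjugating enzyme (E2) variant as an N-terminal glutathione S-transferase fusion. The annotated sequence (about 5.4 kb) shows the standard pGEX architecture. A high-copy ColE1/pMB1-type origin handles replication in E. coli, and a β-lactamase gene with its own promoter provides ampicillin selection. A plasmid-borne lacI gene supplies the lac repressor. Remnants of pBR322-derived bom and rop sequences and a lacZα segment are also detected as backbone carry-over.

Expression is driven by the tac promoter, a strong trp/lac hybrid, followed by a lac operator. This places transcription under lacI repression, which IPTG relieves. On the circular map, this promoter lies just upstream of the Schistosoma japonicum GST coding sequence. GST is followed by a TEV protease recognition site (annotated as a partial match) and then an open reading frame of roughly 460 bp that matches human UBE2L3 (UBCH7), consistent with the 465 bp synthetic insert in the catalogue entry. UBE2L3 is an E2 that works with HECT and RBR-type E3 ligases. The record describes L3R14-2 as a variant selected for binding to RNF14, but it does not list the specific substitutions.

The design allows glutathione-affinity purification or pull-down of the fusion, and the TEV site should allow removal of the GST tag. The associated publication concerns E2 variants as probes of E3 ubiquitin ligase activity, so this protein presumably serves as such a reagent for RNF14. The sequence record carries the label "Incorrect Addgene NGS Result", so the feature table should be treated with some caution, although its content agrees with the catalogue description.
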