Addgene plasmid #248850: GST-tag RNF14 binding E2 variant L3R14-2
Purpose: N-term GST tag E2 variant selected for RNF14
Depositing lab: Brenda Schulman. Depositing organization: Max Planck Institute of Biochemistry. Publication: E2 variants for probing E3 ubiquitin ligase activities. Du J, Andree GA, Horn-Ghetko D, Stier L, Singh J, Kostrhon S, Kiss L, Mann M, Sidhu SS, Schulman BA. Proc Natl Acad Sci U S A. 2026 Jan 6;123(1):e2524899122. doi: 10.1073/pnas.2524899122. Epub 2026 Jan 2. PubMed 41481455.
Backbone
  Vector backbone: pGEX
  Vector type: Bacterial Expression
Growth in bacteria
  Bacterial resistance: Ampicillin, 100 μg/mL
  Growth temperature: 37°C
  Growth strain: DH5alpha
  Copy number: High Copy
Gene/Insert
  Gene/Insert name: GST-L3R14-2
  Species: Synthetic
  Insert size (bp): 465
  Tag / fusion protein: GST (N terminal on insert)
  Cloning method: Gibson Cloning
Terms and licenses: Academic/Nonprofit Terms; Industry Terms: Not Available to Industry
How to cite: GST-tag RNF14 binding E2 variant L3R14-2 was a gift from Brenda Schulman (Addgene plasmid # 248850 ; http://n2t.net/addgene:248850 ; RRID:Addgene_248850)
