>Addgene plasmid #248850 | GST-tag RNF14 binding E2 variant L3R14-2 | depositor partial sequence | sequence record 497971 | GST-tag RNF14 binding E2 variant L3R14-2  (5'Gex_Fwd)
GGCGACCATCCTCCAAAATCGGATGAAAACCTGTATTTTCAGGGATCCATGGCGGCCAGCAGGAGGCTGA
TGAAGGAGCTTGAAGAAATCCGCAAAGCAGGGATGAAAAACTTCCGTAACATCCAGGTTGATGAAGCTAA
TTTATTGACTTGGCAAGGGCTTATTGTTCCTGACAACCCTCCATATGATAAGGGAGCCTTCAGAATCGAA
ATCAACTTTCCATTTCGGTACCCATTTGCGCCACCGAAGATCACATTTAAAACAAAGATCTATCACCCAA
ACATCGACGAAAAGGGGCAGGTCTGTCTGCCAGTAATTAGTGCCGAAAACTGGAAGCCAGCAACCAAAAC
CGACCAAGTAATCCAGTCCCTCATAGCACTGGTGAATGACCCCCAGCCTGAGCACCCGCTTCGGGCTGAC
CTAGCTGAAGAATACTCTAAGGACCGTAAAAAATTCGCAAAGAATGCTGAAGAGTTTACAAAGAAATATG
GGGAAAAGCGACCTGTGGACTAAGCGGCCGCATCGTGACTGACTGACGATCTGCCTCGCGCGTTTCGGTG
ATGACGGTGAAAACCTCTGACACATGCAGCTCCCGGAGACGGTCACAGCTTGTCTGTAAGCGGATGCCGG
GAGCAGACAAGCCCGTCAGGGCGCGTCAGCGGGTGTTGGCGGGTGTCTGGGCGCAGCCATGACCCAGTCA
CGTAGCGATAGCGGAGTGTATAATTCTTGAAGACGAAAGGGCCTCGTGATACGCCTATTTTTATAGGTTA
ATGTCATGATAATAATGGTTTCTTAGACGTCAGGTGGCACTTTTCGGGGAAATGTGCGCGGAACCCCTAT
TTGTTTATTTTTCTAAATACATTCAAATATGTATCCGCTCATGAGACAATAACCCTGATAAATGCTTCAA
TAATATTGAAAAAGGAAGAGTATGAGTATTCAACATTTCCGTGTCGCCCTTATTCCCTTTTTTGCGGCAT
TTTGCCTTCCTGTTTTTGCTCACCCAGAAACGCTGGTGAAAGTAAAAGATGCTGAAGATCAGTTGGGTGC
ACGAGTGGGTTACATCGAACTGGATCTCAACAGCGGTAAGATCCTTGAGAGTTTCGCCCCGAAGAACGTT
TTCCAATGATGAGCMCTTTTAAAGTTCTGCTWTGTG
